Addgene plasmid #142753: TFORF1206
Purpose: Lentiviral vector for overexpressing transcription factor ORFs with unique 24-bp barcodes. Barcodes facilitate identification of transcription factors in pooled screens.
Depositing lab: Feng Zhang. Depositing organization: Broad Institute. Publication: A transcription factor atlas of directed differentiation. Joung J, Ma S, Tay T, Geiger-Schuller KR, Kirchgatterer PC, Verdine VK, Guo B, Arias-Garcia MA, Allen WE, Singh A, Kuksenko O, Abudayyeh OO, Gootenberg JS, Fu Z, Macrae RK, Buenrostro JD, Regev A, Zhang F. Cell. 2023 Jan 5;186(1):209-229.e26. doi: 10.1016/j.cell.2022.11.026. PubMed 36608654.
Backbone
  Vector backbone: pLX_TRC317
  Backbone manufacturer: Broad Institute Genetic Perturbation Platform
  Backbone size w/o insert (bp): 8264
  Vector type: Mammalian Expression, Lentiviral
  Selectable markers: Puromycin
Growth in bacteria
  Bacterial resistance: Ampicillin, 100 μg/mL
  Growth temperature: 37°C
  Growth strain: NEB Stable
  Copy number: High Copy
Gene/Insert
  Gene/Insert name: ZNF202
  Species: H. sapiens (human)
  Insert size (bp): 2048
  Entrez Gene: ZNF202 (a.k.a. ZKSCAN10, ZSCAN42)
  Promoter: EF1a
  Cloning method: Unknown
  Sequencing primers: 5′ GGGTGGAGACTGAAGTTAGGCCAG; 3′ CACATAGCGTAAAAGGAGCAACATAG
Terms and licenses: Academic/Nonprofit Terms; Industry Terms: Not Available to Industry
Depositor comments: NM_001301779,NM_003455,NM_001301780,XM_006718901,XM_011542973,XM_011542975,XM_011542972,XM_005271660,XM_005271661,XM_005271659,XM_017018268,ENST00000336139,ENST00000530393,ENST00000529691 . The transcription factor ORF portion of this plasmid was synthesized by Genewiz. Please test multiple small colonies in case of plasmid recombination. To make this collection available in a timely manner, a portion of this collection was not fully sequenced by Addgene. If an Addgene verified full plasmid sequence is not available, please contact us prior to placing an order to request the full sequence.
How to cite: TFORF1206 was a gift from Feng Zhang (Addgene plasmid # 142753 ; http://n2t.net/addgene:142753 ; RRID:Addgene_142753)
