[The description below was written by a language model from this plasmid's Addgene catalogue record and pLannotate feature annotations shown in this document.]
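Description:
TFORF1206 is a third-generation-style, self-inactivating lentiviral expression plasmid built on the pLX_TRC317 backbone. It belongs to a barcoded transcription factor ORF collection intended for overexpression in mammalian cells. In bacteria it is maintained through a high-copy ColE1/pUC-type origin and selected with ampicillin (AmpR under its own bla promoter). An f1 origin and remnants of a lac/lacZα cloning region with flanking T3 and T7 promoters are also present. The depositor warns that the plasmid may recombine, which is a common concern for LTR-containing vectors.

The viral genome is transcribed from an RSV promoter fused to a truncated HIV-1 5' LTR. It carries the Ψ packaging signal with a gag fragment, the RRE for Rev-dependent export, a cPPT/CTS, a WPRE to boost transcript expression, and a ΔU3 3' LTR followed by an SV40 poly(A) signal. Two cassettes sit within this unit. An SV40 early promoter/origin segment lies upstream of a puromycin N-acetyltransferase gene for selecting transduced cells. An EF-1α promoter drives the human ZNF202 ORF (also known as ZKSCAN10 or ZSCAN42), which encodes a zinc-finger transcriptional repressor linked to lipid metabolism genes.

The automated annotation matches only about 1.3 kb of the roughly 2 kb insert to ZNF202. The short "CCR5TC" zinc-finger hit and the small U6 promoter fragment downstream are probably incidental matches rather than functional elements. The unique 24-bp barcode described in the catalogue entry is not annotated in the feature table, so its position is not stated. The barcode allows this transcription factor to be identified in pooled overexpression screens, such as those for directed differentiation.
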