Features (pLannotate 1.2.2; 32 found; start..end, strand, type, name):
      5..231     +  promoter       RSV promoter: Rous sarcoma virus enhancer/promoter
    232..412     +  LTR            5' LTR (truncated): truncated 5' long terminal repeat (LTR) from HIV-1
    459..584     +  misc_feature   HIV-1 Ψ: packaging signal of human immunodeficiency virus type 1
    568..931     +  CDS            HIV-1 gag (fragment): gag protein from human immunodeficiency virus 1; gag
   1077..1310    +  misc_feature   RRE: The Rev response element (RRE) of HIV-1 allows for Rev-dependent mRNA export from the nucleus to the cytoplasm.
   1687..1713    +  CDS            Rev (fragment): human immunodeficiency virus 1 (HIV-1) Rev protein; rev; enhances nuclear export of unspliced and incompletely spliced viral mRNAs
   1720..1743    +  promoter       SV40 promoter (fragment): SV40 early promoter
   1744..1815    +  promoter       SV40 promoter (fragment): SV40 enhancer and early promoter
   1839..1974    +  rep_origin     SV40 ori: SV40 origin of replication
   2020..2616    +  CDS            PuroR (fragment): puromycin N-acetyltransferase; pac from Streptomyces; confers resistance to puromycin
   2665..2782    +  misc_feature   cPPT/CTS: central polypurine tract and central termination sequence of HIV-1
   2847..2913    +  CDS            small t antigen (fragment): SV40 (simian virus 40) small t antigen
   2920..4098    +  promoter       EF-1α promoter: strong constitutive promoter for human elongation factor EF-1α
   4115..5395    +  CDS            ZNF202 (fragment): ZN202_HUMAN - Also known as ZKSCAN10. Experimental evidence at protein level: Swiss-Prot protein existence level 1. Transcriptional repressor that binds to elements found predominantly in genes that participate in lipid metabolism. Among its targets are structural components of lipoprotein particles (apolipoproteins AIV, CIII, and E), enzymes involved in lipid processing (lipoprotein lipase, lecithin cholesteryl ester transferase), transporters involved in lipid homeostasis (ABCA1, ABCG1), and several genes involved in processes related to energy metabolism and vascular disease. From Homo sapi
   5616..5637    +  CDS            CCR5TC (fragment): zinc-finger domain from the CCR5-224 (+) zinc-finger nuclease that recognizes the left half-site target sequence in the human CCR5 gene (Perez et al., 2008; Gross et al., 2013)
   6074..6127    +  promoter       U6 promoter (fragment): RNA polymerase III promoter for human U6 snRNA
   6169..6757    +  misc_feature   WPRE: woodchuck hepatitis virus posttranscriptional regulatory element
   6808..6827    +  misc_feature   cPPT/CTS (fragment): central polypurine tract and central termination sequence of HIV-1
   6829..7062    +  LTR            3' LTR (ΔU3): self-inactivating 3' long terminal repeat (LTR) from HIV-1
   7140..7261    +  polyA_signal   SV40 poly(A) signal: SV40 polyadenylation signal
   7301..7436    +  rep_origin     SV40 ori: SV40 origin of replication
   7457..7475    -  promoter       T7 promoter: promoter for bacteriophage T7 RNA polymerase
   7483..7638    +  CDS            lacZα (fragment): LacZα fragment of β-galactosidase; lacZ fragment
   7643..8071    +  rep_origin     f1 ori (sequence partly withheld): f1 bacteriophage origin of replication; arrow indicates direction of (+) strand synthesis
   8124..8228    +  promoter       AmpR promoter: bla
   8229..9089    +  CDS            AmpR: β-lactamase; bla; confers resistance to ampicillin, carbenicillin, and related antibiotics
   9260..9848    +  rep_origin     ori: high-copy-number ColE1/pMB1/pBR322/pUC origin of replication
  10031..10123   +  CDS            lacI (fragment): lac repressor; lacI; The lac repressor binds to the lac operator to inhibit transcription in E. coli. This inhibition can be relieved by adding lactose or isopropyl-β-D-thiogalactopyranoside (IPTG).
  10136..10157   +  protein_bind   CAP binding site: CAP binding activates transcription in the presence of cAMP. E. coli catabolite activator protein
  10172..10202   +  promoter       lac promoter: promoter for the E. coli lac operon
  10210..10226   +  protein_bind   lac operator: The lac repressor binds to the lac operator to inhibit transcription in E. coli. This inhibition can be relieved by adding lactose or isopropyl-β-D-thiogalactopyranoside (IPTG). lac repressor encoded by lacI
  10271..10289   +  promoter       T3 promoter: promoter for bacteriophage T3 RNA polymerase
>Addgene plasmid #142753 | TFORF1206 | addgene full sequence | sequence record 395825 | Addgene NGS Result
TTAATGTAGTCTTATGCAATACTCTTGTAGTCTTGCAACATGGTAACGATGAGTTAGCAACATGCCTTAC
AAGGAGAGAAAAAGCACCGTGCATGCCGATTGGTGGAAGTAAGGTGGTACGATCGTGCCTTATTAGGAAG
GCAACAGACGGGTCTGACATGGATTGGACGAACCACTGAATTGCCGCATTGCAGAGATATTGTATTTAAG
TGCCTAGCTCGATACATAAACGGGTCTCTCTGGTTAGACCAGATCTGAGCCTGGGAGCTCTCTGGCTAAC
TAGGGAACCCACTGCTTAAGCCTCAATAAAGCTTGCCTTGAGTGCTTCAAGTAGTGTGTGCCCGTCTGTT
GTGTGACTCTGGTAACTAGAGATCCCTCAGACCCTTTTAGTCAGTGTGGAAAATCTCTAGCAGTGGCGCC
CGAACAGGGACTTGAAAGCGAAAGGGAAACCAGAGGAGCTCTCTCGACGCAGGACTCGGCTTGCTGAAGC
GCGCACGGCAAGAGGCGAGGGGCGGCGACTGGTGAGTACGCCAAAAATTTTGACTAGCGGAGGCTAGAAG
GAGAGAGATGGGTGCGAGAGCGTCAGTATTAAGCGGGGGAGAATTAGATCGCGATGGGAAAAAATTCGGT
TAAGGCCAGGGGGAAAGAAAAAATATAAATTAAAACATATAGTATGGGCAAGCAGGGAGCTAGAACGATT
CGCAGTTAATCCTGGCCTGTTAGAAACATCAGAAGGCTGTAGACAAATACTGGGACAGCTACAACCATCC
CTTCAGACAGGATCAGAAGAACTTAGATCATTATATAATACAGTAGCAACCCTCTATTGTGTGCATCAAA
GGATAGAGATAAAAGACACCAAGGAAGCTTTAGACAAGATAGAGGAAGAGCAAAACAAAAGTAAGACCAC
CGCACAGCAAGCGGCCGCTGATCTTCAGACCTGGAGGAGGAGATATGAGGGACAATTGGAGAAGTGAATT
ATATAAATATAAAGTAGTAAAAATTGAACCATTAGGAGTAGCACCCACCAAGGCAAAGAGAAGAGTGGTG
CAGAGAGAAAAAAGAGCAGTGGGAATAGGAGCTTTGTTCCTTGGGTTCTTGGGAGCAGCAGGAAGCACTA
TGGGCGCAGCGTCAATGACGCTGACGGTACAGGCCAGACAATTATTGTCTGGTATAGTGCAGCAGCAGAA
CAATTTGCTGAGGGCTATTGAGGCGCAACAGCATCTGTTGCAACTCACAGTCTGGGGCATCAAGCAGCTC
CAGGCAAGAATCCTGGCTGTGGAAAGATACCTAAAGGATCAACAGCTCCTGGGGATTTGGGGTTGCTCTG
GAAAACTCATTTGCACCACTGCTGTGCCTTGGAATGCTAGTTGGAGTAATAAATCTCTGGAACAGATTTG
GAATCACACGACCTGGATGGAGTGGGACAGAGAAATTAACAATTACACAAGCTTAATACACTCCTTAATT
GAAGAATCGCAAAACCAGCAAGAAAAGAATGAACAAGAATTATTGGAATTAGATAAATGGGCAAGTTTGT
GGAATTGGTTTAACATAACAAATTGGCTGTGGTATATAAAATTATTCATAATGATAGTAGGAGGCTTGGT
AGGTTTAAGAATAGTTTTTGCTGTACTTTCTATAGTGAATAGAGTTAGGCAGGGATATTCACCATTATCG
TTTCAGACCCACCTCCCAACCCCGAGGGGACCCATGCATTGCATCTCAATTAGTCAGCAACCAGGTGTGG
AAAGTCCCCAGGCTCCCCAGCAGGCAGAAGTATGCAAAGCATGCGTCTCAATTAGTCAGCAACCATAGTC
CCGCCCCTAACTCCGCCCATCCCGCCCCTAACTCCGCCCAGTTCCGCCCATTCTCCGCCCCATGGCTGAC
TAATTTTTTTTATTTATGCAGAGGCCGAGGCCGCCTCGGCCTCTGAGCTATTCCAGAAGTAGTGAGGAGG
CTTTTTTGGAGGCCTAGGCTTTTGCAAAAAGCTTTCTAGAGGTACCACCGGAGCTTACCATGACCGAGTA
CAAGCCCACGGTGCGCCTCGCCACCCGCGACGACGTCCCCAGGGCCGTACGCACCCTCGCCGCCGCGTTC
GCCGACTACCCCGCCACGCGCCACACCGTCGATCCGGACCGCCACATCGAGCGGGTCACCGAGCTGCAAG
AACTCTTCCTCACGCGCGTCGGGCTCGACATCGGCAAGGTGTGGGTCGCGGACGACGGCGCCGCCGTGGC
GGTCTGGACCACGCCGGAGAGCGTCGAAGCGGGGGCGGTGTTCGCCGAGATCGGCCCGCGCATGGCCGAG
TTGAGCGGTTCCCGGCTGGCCGCGCAGCAACAGATGGAAGGCCTCCTGGCGCCGCACCGGCCCAAGGAGC
CCGCGTGGTTCCTGGCCACCGTCGGCGTCTCGCCCGACCACCAGGGCAAGGGTCTGGGCAGCGCCGTCGT
GCTCCCCGGAGTGGAGGCGGCCGAGCGCGCCGGGGTGCCCGCCTTCCTGGAGACCTCCGCGCCCCGCAAC
CTCCCCTTCTACGAGCGGCTCGGCTTCACCGTCACCGCCGACGTCGAGGTGCCCGAAGGACCGCGCACCT
GGTGCATGACCCGCAAGCCCGGTGCCAGTTAACGAATTCTAGATCTTGAGACAAATGGCAGTATTCATCC
ACAATTTTAAAAGAAAAGGGGGGATTGGGGGGTACAGTGCAGGGGAAAGAATAGTAGACATAATAGCAAC
AGACATACAAACTAAAGAATTACAAAAACAAATTACAAAAATTCAAAATTTTCGGGTTTATTACAGGGAC
AGCAGAGATCCACTTTGGCGCCGGCTCGAGGCCTGCAGGTGCAAAGATGGATAAAGTTTTAAACAGAGAG
GAATCTTTGCAGCTAATGGACCTTCTAGGTCTTGAAAGGAGTGGGAATTGGCTCCGGTGCCCGTCAGTGG
GCAGAGCGCACATCGCCCACAGTCCCCGAGAAGTTGGGGGGAGGGGTCGGCAATTGAACCGGTGCCTAGA
GAAGGTGGCGCGGGGTAAACTGGGAAAGTGATGTCGTGTACTGGCTCCGCCTTTTTCCCGAGGGTGGGGG
AGAACCGTATATAAGTGCAGTAGTCGCCGTGAACGTTCTTTTTCGCAACGGGTTTGCCGCCAGAACACAG
GTAAGTGCCGTGTGTGGTTCCCGCGGGCCTGGCCTCTTTACGGGTTATGGCCCTTGCGTGCCTTGAATTA
CTTCCACCTGGCTGCAGTACGTGATTCTTGATCCCGAGCTTCGGGTTGGAAGTGGGTGGGAGAGTTCGAG
GCCTTGCGCTTAAGGAGCCCCTTCGCCTCGTGCTTGAGTTGAGGCCTGGCCTGGGCGCTGGGGCCGCCGC
GTGCGAATCTGGTGGCACCTTCGCGCCTGTCTCGCTGCTTTCGATAAGTCTCTAGCCATTTAAAATTTTT
GATGACCTGCTGCGACGCTTTTTTTCTGGCAAGATAGTCTTGTAAATGCGGGCCAAGATCTGCACACTGG
TATTTCGGTTTTTGGGGCCGCGGGCGGCGACGGGGCCCGTGCGTCCCAGCGCACATGTTCGGCGAGGCGG
GGCCTGCGAGCGCGGCCACCGAGAATCGGACGGGGGTAGTCTCAAGCTGGCCGGCCTGCTCTGGTGCCTG
GCCTCGCGCCGCCGTGTATCGCCCCGCCCTGGGCGGCAAGGCTGGCCCGGTCGGCACCAGTTGCGTGAGC
GGAAAGATGGCCGCTTCCCGGCCCTGCTGCAGGGAGCTCAAAATGGAGGACGCGGCGCTCGGGAGAGCGG
GCGGGTGAGTCACCCACACAAAGGAAAAGGGCCTTTCCGTCCTCAGCCGTCGCTTCATGTGACTCCACGG
AGTACCGGGCGCCGTCCAGGCACCTCGATTAGTTCTCGAGCTTTTGGAGTACGTCGTCTTTAGGTTGGGG
GGAGGGGTTTTATGCGATGGAGTTTCCCCACACTGAGTGGGTGGAGACTGAAGTTAGGCCAGCTTGGCAC
TTGATGTAATTCTCCTTGGAATTTGCCCTTTTTGAGTTTGGATCTTGGTTCATTCTCAAGCCTCAGACAG
TGGTTCAAAGTTTTTTTCTTCCATTTCAGGTGTCGTGAGGCTAGCACCGCCACCATGGCTACAGCCGTGG
AACCAGAGGACCAGGATCTTTGGGAAGAAGAGGGAATTCTGATGGTGAAACTGGAAGATGATTTCACCTG
TCGGCCAGAGTCTGTCTTACAGAGGGATGACCCGGTGCTGGAAACCTCCCACCAGAACTTCCGACGCTTC
CGCTACCAGGAGGCAGCAAGCCCTAGAGAAGCTCTCATCAGACTCCGAGAACTTTGTCACCAGTGGCTGA
GACCAGAGAGGCGGACAAAGGAGCAGATCCTAGAGCTGCTTGTGCTGGAACAATTTCTTACCGTCCTACC
TGGAGAACTACAGAGCTGGGTGCGGGGCCAACGGCCAGAAAGTGGCGAGGAGGCAGTGACGCTGGTGGAG
GGTTTGCAGAAACAACCCAGGAGACCAAGGCGGTGGGTGACTGTCCATGTTCACGGCCAGGAAGTCCTGT
CAGAGGAGACGGTGCATTTAGGAGTGGAGCCTGAGTCACCTAATGAGCTGCAGGATCCTGTGCAAAGCTC
GACCCCCGAGCAGTCTCCTGAGGAAACCACACAGAGCCCAGATCTGGGGGCACCGGCAGAGCAGCGTCCA
CACCAGGAAGAGGAGCTCCAGACCCTGCAGGAGAGCGAGGTCCCAGTGCCCGAGGACCCAGACCTTCCTG
CAGAGAGGAGCTCTGGAGACTCAGAGATGGTTGCTCTTCTTACTGCTCTGTCACAGGGACTGGTAACGTT
CAAGGATGTGGCCGTATGCTTTTCCCAGGACCAGTGGAGTGATCTGGACCCAACACAGAAAGAGTTCTAT
GGAGAATATGTCTTGGAAGAAGACTGTGGAATTGTTGTCTCTCTGTCATTTCCAATCCCCAGACCTGATG
AGATCTCCCAGGTTAGAGAGGAAGAGCCTTGGGTCCCAGATATCCAAGAGCCTCAGGAGACTCAAGAGCC
AGAAATCCTGAGTTTTACCTACACAGGAGATAGGAGTAAAGATGAGGAAGAGTGTCTGGAGCAGGAAGAT
CTGAGTTTGGAGGATATACACAGGCCTGTTTTGGGAGAACCAGAAATTCACCAGACTCCAGATTGGGAAA
TAGTCTTTGAGGACAATCCAGGTAGACTTAATGAAAGAAGATTTGGTACTAATATTTCTCAAGTGAATAG
TTTTGTGAACCTTCGGGAAACTACACCCGTCCACCCCCTGTTAGGGAGGCATCATGACTGTTCTGTGTGT
GGAAAGAGCTTCACTTGTAACTCCCACCTTGTTAGACACCTGAGGACTCACACAGGAGAGAAACCCTATA
AATGTATGGAATGTGGAAAAAGTTACACACGAAGCTCACATCTTGCCAGGCACCAAAAGGTTCACAAGAT
GAACGCGCCTTACAAATATCCCCTAAACCGGAAGAATTTGGAAGAGACCTCCCCTGTGACACAGGCTGAG
AGAACTCCATCAGTGGAGAAACCCTATAGATGTGATGATTGCGGAAAGCACTTCCGCTGGACTTCAGACC
TTGTCAGACATCAGAGGACACATACTGGAGAAAAACCCTTCTTTTGTACTATTTGTGGCAAAAGCTTCAG
CCAGAAATCTGTGTTAACAACACACCAAAGAATCCACCTGGGAGGCAAACCCTACTTGTGTGGAGAGTGT
GGTGAGGACTTCAGTGAACACAGGCGGTACCTGGCGCACCGGAAGACGCACGCTGCTGAGGAACTCTACC
TCTGCAGCGAGTGCGGGCGCTGCTTCACCCACAGCGCAGCGTTCGCCAAGCACTTGAGAGGACACGCCTC
AGTGAGGCCCTGCCGATGCAACGAATGTGGGAAGAGCTTCAGTCGCAGGGACCACCTCGTCAGGCATCAG
AGAACACACACTGGGGAGAAACCATTCACGTGCCCTACCTGTGGAAAAAGCTTCAGCAGAGGATATCACT
TAATTAGGCATCAGAGGACCCACTCAGAAAAGACCTCCTAGTAATGAACTAGTCCGTAACTTGAAAGTAT
TTCGATTTCTTGGCTTTATATATCTTGTGGAAAGGACGATAAATGGTACGCGGTTGGGATGGCACGCGTT
AAGTCGACAATCAACCTCTGGATTACAAAATTTGTGAAAGATTGACTGGTATTCTTAACTATGTTGCTCC
TTTTACGCTATGTGGATACGCTGCTTTAATGCCTTTGTATCATGCTATTGCTTCCCGTATGGCTTTCATT
TTCTCCTCCTTGTATAAATCCTGGTTGCTGTCTCTTTATGAGGAGTTGTGGCCCGTTGTCAGGCAACGTG
GCGTGGTGTGCACTGTGTTTGCTGACGCAACCCCCACTGGTTGGGGCATTGCCACCACCTGTCAGCTCCT
TTCCGGGACTTTCGCTTTCCCCCTCCCTATTGCCACGGCGGAACTCATCGCCGCCTGCCTTGCCCGCTGC
TGGACAGGGGCTCGGCTGTTGGGCACTGACAATTCCGTGGTGTTGTCGGGGAAATCATCGTCCTTTCCTT
GGCTGCTCGCCTGTGTTGCCACCTGGATTCTGCGCGGGACGTCCTTCTGCTACGTCCCTTCGGCCCTCAA
TCCAGCGGACCTTCCTTCCCGCGGCCTGCTGCCGGCTCTGCGGCCTCTTCCGCGTCTTCGCCTTCGCCCT
CAGACGAGTCGGATCTCCCTTTGGGCCGCCTCCCCGCGTCGACTTTAAGACCAATGACTTACAAGGCAGC
TGTAGATCTTAGCCACTTTTTAAAAGAAAAGGGGGGACTGGAAGGGCTAATTCACTCCCAACGAAGACAA
GATCTGCTTTTTGCTTGTACTGGGTCTCTCTGGTTAGACCAGATCTGAGCCTGGGAGCTCTCTGGCTAAC
TAGGGAACCCACTGCTTAAGCCTCAATAAAGCTTGCCTTGAGTGCTTCAAGTAGTGTGTGCCCGTCTGTT
GTGTGACTCTGGTAACTAGAGATCCCTCAGACCCTTTTAGTCAGTGTGGAAAATCTCTAGCAGTACGTAT
AGTAGTTCATGTCATCTTATTATTCAGTATTTATAACTTGCAAAGAAATGAATATCAGAGAGTGAGAGGA
ACTTGTTTATTGCAGCTTATAATGGTTACAAATAAAGCAATAGCATCACAAATTTCACAAATAAAGCATT
TTTTTCACTGCATTCTAGTTGTGGTTTGTCCAAACTCATCAATGTATCTTATCATGTCTGGCTCTAGCTA
TCCCGCCCCTAACTCCGCCCATCCCGCCCCTAACTCCGCCCAGTTCCGCCCATTCTCCGCCCCATGGCTG
ACTAATTTTTTTTATTTATGCAGAGGCCGAGGCCGCCTCGGCCTCTGAGCTATTCCAGAAGTAGTGAGGA
GGCTTTTTTGGAGGCCTAGGGACGTACCCAATTCGCCCTATAGTGAGTCGTATTACGCGCGCTCACTGGC
CGTCGTTTTACAACGTCGTGACTGGGAAAACCCTGGCGTTACCCAACTTAATCGCCTTGCAGCACATCCC
CCTTTCGCCAGCTGGCGTAATAGCGAAGAGGCCCGCACCGATCGCCCTTCCCAACAGTTGCGCAGCCTGA
ATGGCGAATGGG
[124 nt withheld, positions 7643-7766]
C
[91 nt withheld, positions 7768-7858]
A
[49 nt withheld, positions 7860-7908]
CCTTTGACGTTGGAGTCCACGTTCTTT
[37 nt withheld, positions 7936-7972]
ACCCTATCTCGGTCTATTCTTTTGATTTATAAGGGATTTTGCCGATTTCGGCCTATTGGTTAAAAAATGA
GCTGATTTAACAAAAATTTAACGCGAATTTTAACAAAATATTAACGCTTACAATTTAGGTGGCACTTTTC
GGGGAAATGTGCGCGGAACCCCTATTTGTTTATTTTTCTAAATACATTCAAATATGTATCCGCTCATGAG
ACAATAACCCTGATAAATGCTTCAATAATATTGAAAAAGGAAGAGTATGAGTATTCAACATTTCCGTGTC
GCCCTTATTCCCTTTTTTGCGGCATTTTGCCTTCCTGTTTTTGCTCACCCAGAAACGCTGGTGAAAGTAA
AAGATGCTGAAGATCAGTTGGGTGCACGAGTGGGTTACATCGAACTGGATCTCAACAGCGGTAAGATCCT
TGAGAGTTTTCGCCCCGAAGAACGTTTTCCAATGATGAGCACTTTTAAAGTTCTGCTATGTGGCGCGGTA
TTATCCCGTATTGACGCCGGGCAAGAGCAACTCGGTCGCCGCATACACTATTCTCAGAATGACTTGGTTG
AGTACTCACCAGTCACAGAAAAGCATCTTACGGATGGCATGACAGTAAGAGAATTATGCAGTGCTGCCAT
AACCATGAGTGATAACACTGCGGCCAACTTACTTCTGACAACGATCGGAGGACCGAAGGAGCTAACCGCT
TTTTTGCACAACATGGGGGATCATGTAACTCGCCTTGATCGTTGGGAACCGGAGCTGAATGAAGCCATAC
CAAACGACGAGCGTGACACCACGATGCCTGTAGCAATGGCAACAACGTTGCGCAAACTATTAACTGGCGA
ACTACTTACTCTAGCTTCCCGGCAACAATTAATAGACTGGATGGAGGCGGATAAAGTTGCAGGACCACTT
CTGCGCTCGGCCCTTCCGGCTGGCTGGTTTATTGCTGATAAATCTGGAGCCGGTGAGCGTGGGTCTCGCG
GTATCATTGCAGCACTGGGGCCAGATGGTAAGCCCTCCCGTATCGTAGTTATCTACACGACGGGGAGTCA
GGCAACTATGGATGAACGAAATAGACAGATCGCTGAGATAGGTGCCTCACTGATTAAGCATTGGTAACTG
TCAGACCAAGTTTACTCATATATACTTTAGATTGATTTAAAACTTCATTTTTAATTTAAAAGGATCTAGG
TGAAGATCCTTTTTGATAATCTCATGACCAAAATCCCTTAACGTGAGTTTTCGTTCCACTGAGCGTCAGA
CCCCGTAGAAAAGATCAAAGGATCTTCTTGAGATCCTTTTTTTCTGCGCGTAATCTGCTGCTTGCAAACA
AAAAAACCACCGCTACCAGCGGTGGTTTGTTTGCCGGATCAAGAGCTACCAACTCTTTTTCCGAAGGTAA
CTGGCTTCAGCAGAGCGCAGATACCAAATACTGTTCTTCTAGTGTAGCCGTAGTTAGGCCACCACTTCAA
GAACTCTGTAGCACCGCCTACATACCTCGCTCTGCTAATCCTGTTACCAGTGGCTGCTGCCAGTGGCGAT
AAGTCGTGTCTTACCGGGTTGGACTCAAGACGATAGTTACCGGATAAGGCGCAGCGGTCGGGCTGAACGG
GGGGTTCGTGCACACAGCCCAGCTTGGAGCGAACGACCTACACCGAACTGAGATACCTACAGCGTGAGCT
ATGAGAAAGCGCCACGCTTCCCGAAGGGAGAAAGGCGGACAGGTATCCGGTAAGCGGCAGGGTCGGAACA
GGAGAGCGCACGAGGGAGCTTCCAGGGGGAAACGCCTGGTATCTTTATAGTCCTGTCGGGTTTCGCCACC
TCTGACTTGAGCGTCGATTTTTGTGATGCTCGTCAGGGGGGCGGAGCCTATGGAAAAACGCCAGCAACGC
GGCCTTTTTACGGTTCCTGGCCTTTTGCTGGCCTTTTGCTCACATGTTCTTTCCTGCGTTATCCCCTGAT
TCTGTGGATAACCGTATTACCGCCTTTGAGTGAGCTGATACCGCTCGCCGCAGCCGAACGACCGAGCGCA
GCGAGTCAGTGAGCGAGGAAGCGGAAGAGCGCCCAATACGCAAACCGCCTCTCCCCGCGCGTTGGCCGAT
TCATTAATGCAGCTGGCACGACAGGTTTCCCGACTGGAAAGCGGGCAGTGAGCGCAACGCAATTAATGTG
AGTTAGCTCACTCATTAGGCACCCCAGGCTTTACACTTTATGCTTCCGGCTCGTATGTTGTGTGGAATTG
TGAGCGGATAACAATTTCACACAGGAAACAGCTATGACCATGATTACGCCAAGCGCGCAATTAACCCTCA
CTAAAGGGAACAAAAGCTGGAGCTGCAAGC
