>Addgene plasmid #142753 | TFORF1206 | depositor partial sequence | sequence record 280397 | Insert
ACCGCCACCATGGCTACAGCCGTGGAACCAGAGGACCAGGATCTTTGGGAAGAAGAGGGAATTCTGATGG
TGAAACTGGAAGATGATTTCACCTGTCGGCCAGAGTCTGTCTTACAGAGGGATGACCCGGTGCTGGAAAC
CTCCCACCAGAACTTCCGACGCTTCCGCTACCAGGAGGCAGCAAGCCCTAGAGAAGCTCTCATCAGACTC
CGAGAACTTTGTCACCAGTGGCTGAGACCAGAGAGGCGGACAAAGGAGCAGATCCTAGAGCTGCTTGTGC
TGGAACAATTTCTTACCGTCCTACCTGGAGAACTACAGAGCTGGGTGCGGGGCCAACGGCCAGAAAGTGG
CGAGGAGGCAGTGACGCTGGTGGAGGGTTTGCAGAAACAACCCAGGAGACCAAGGCGGTGGGTGACTGTC
CATGTTCACGGCCAGGAAGTCCTGTCAGAGGAGACGGTGCATTTAGGAGTGGAGCCTGAGTCACCTAATG
AGCTGCAGGATCCTGTGCAAAGCTCGACCCCCGAGCAGTCTCCTGAGGAAACCACACAGAGCCCAGATCT
GGGGGCACCGGCAGAGCAGCGTCCACACCAGGAAGAGGAGCTCCAGACCCTGCAGGAGAGCGAGGTCCCA
GTGCCCGAGGACCCAGACCTTCCTGCAGAGAGGAGCTCTGGAGACTCAGAGATGGTTGCTCTTCTTACTG
CTCTGTCACAGGGACTGGTAACGTTCAAGGATGTGGCCGTATGCTTTTCCCAGGACCAGTGGAGTGATCT
GGACCCAACACAGAAAGAGTTCTATGGAGAATATGTCTTGGAAGAAGACTGTGGAATTGTTGTCTCTCTG
TCATTTCCAATCCCCAGACCTGATGAGATCTCCCAGGTTAGAGAGGAAGAGCCTTGGGTCCCAGATATCC
AAGAGCCTCAGGAGACTCAAGAGCCAGAAATCCTGAGTTTTACCTACACAGGAGATAGGAGTAAAGATGA
GGAAGAGTGTCTGGAGCAGGAAGATCTGAGTTTGGAGGATATACACAGGCCTGTTTTGGGAGAACCAGAA
ATTCACCAGACTCCAGATTGGGAAATAGTCTTTGAGGACAATCCAGGTAGACTTAATGAAAGAAGATTTG
GTACTAATATTTCTCAAGTGAATAGTTTTGTGAACCTTCGGGAAACTACACCCGTCCACCCCCTGTTAGG
GAGGCATCATGACTGTTCTGTGTGTGGAAAGAGCTTCACTTGTAACTCCCACCTTGTTAGACACCTGAGG
ACTCACACAGGAGAGAAACCCTATAAATGTATGGAATGTGGAAAAAGTTACACACGAAGCTCACATCTTG
CCAGGCACCAAAAGGTTCACAAGATGAACGCGCCTTACAAATATCCCCTAAACCGGAAGAATTTGGAAGA
GACCTCCCCTGTGACACAGGCTGAGAGAACTCCATCAGTGGAGAAACCCTATAGATGTGATGATTGCGGA
AAGCACTTCCGCTGGACTTCAGACCTTGTCAGACATCAGAGGACACATACTGGAGAAAAACCCTTCTTTT
GTACTATTTGTGGCAAAAGCTTCAGCCAGAAATCTGTGTTAACAACACACCAAAGAATCCACCTGGGAGG
CAAACCCTACTTGTGTGGAGAGTGTGGTGAGGACTTCAGTGAACACAGGCGGTACCTGGCGCACCGGAAG
ACGCACGCTGCTGAGGAACTCTACCTCTGCAGCGAGTGCGGGCGCTGCTTCACCCACAGCGCAGCGTTCG
CCAAGCACTTGAGAGGACACGCCTCAGTGAGGCCCTGCCGATGCAACGAATGTGGGAAGAGCTTCAGTCG
CAGGGACCACCTCGTCAGGCATCAGAGAACACACACTGGGGAGAAACCATTCACGTGCCCTACCTGTGGA
AAAAGCTTCAGCAGAGGATATCACTTAATTAGGCATCAGAGGACCCACTCAGAAAAGACCTCCTAGTAAT
GAACTAGTCCGTAACTTGAAAGTATTTCGATTTCTTGGCTTTATATATCTTGTGGAAAGGACGATAAATG
GTACGCGGTTGGGATGGC
