>Addgene plasmid #142753 | TFORF1206 | depositor partial sequence | sequence record 280398 | Barcode
TAAATGGTACGCGGTTGGGATGGC
